>Addgene plasmid #234741 | Venus-MOA | addgene full sequence | sequence record 467784 | Addgene NGS Result
TTGAGATCCTTTTTTTCTGCGCGTAATCTGCTGCTTGCAAACAAAAAAACCACCGCTACCAGCGGTGGTT
TGTTTGCCGGATCAAGAGCTACCAACTCTTTTTCCGAAGGTAACTGGCTTCAGCAGAGCGCAGATACCAA
ATACTGTTCTTCTAGTGTAGCCGTAGTTAGGCCACCACTTCAAGAACTCTGTATCACCGCCTACATACCT
CGCTCTGCTAATCCTGTTACCAGTGGCTGCTGCCAGTGGCGATAAGTCGTGTCTTACCGGGTTGGACTCA
AGACGATAGTTACCGGATAAGGCGCAGCGGTCGGGCTGAACGGGGGGTTCGTGCACACAGCCCAGCTTGG
AGCGAACGACCTACACCGAACTGAGATACCTACAGCGTGAGCTATGAGAAAGCGCCACGCTTCCCGAAGG
GAGAAAGGCGGACAGGTATCCGGTAAGCGGCAGGGTCGGAACAGGAGAGCGCACGAGGGAGCTTCCAGGG
GGAAACGCCTGGTATCTTTATAGTCCTGTCGGGTTTCGCCACCTCTGACTTGAGCGTCGATTTTTGTGAT
GCTCGTCAGGGGGGCGGAGCCTATGGAAAAACGCCAGCAACGCGGCCTTTTTACGGTTCCTGGCCTTTTG
CTGGCCTTTTGCTCACATGTTCTTTCCTGCGTTATCCCCTGATTCTGTGGATAACCGTATTACCGCCATG
CATTAGTTATTAATAGTAATCAATTACGGGGTCATTAGTTCATAGCCCATATATGGAGTTCCGCGTTACA
TAACTTACGGTAAATGGCCCGCCTGGCTGACCGCCCAACGACCCCCGCCCATTGACGTCAATAATGACGT
ATGTTCCCATAGTAACGCCAATAGGGACTTTCCATTGACGTCAATGGGTGGAGTATTTACGGTAAACTGC
CCACTTGGCAGTACATCAAGTGTATCATATGCCAAGTACGCCCCCTATTGACGTCAATGACGGTAAATGG
CCCGCCTGGCATTATGCCCAGTACATGACCTTATGGGACTTTCCTACTTGGCAGTACATCTACGTATTAG
TCATCGCTATTACCATGGTGATGCGGTTTTGGCAGTACATCAATGGGCGTGGATAGCGGTTTGACTCACG
GGGATTTCCAAGTCTCCACCCCATTGACGTCAATGGGAGTTTGTTTTGGCACCAAAATCAACGGGACTTT
CCAAAATGTCGTAACAACTCCGCCCCATTGACGCAAATGGGCGGTAGGCGTGTACGGTGGGAGGTCTATA
TAAGCAGAGCTGGTTTAGTGAACCGTCAGATCCGCTAGCGCTACCGGTCGCCACCATGGTGAGCAAGGGC
GAGGAGCTGTTCACCGGGGTGGTGCCCATCCTGGTCGAGCTGGACGGCGACGTAAACGGCCACAAGTTCA
GCGTGTCCGGCGAGGGCGAGGGCGATGCCACCTACGGCAAGCTGACCCTGAAGCTCATCTGCACCACCGG
CAAGCTGCCCGTGCCCTGGCCCACCCTCGTGACCACCCTCGGCTACGGCCTGCAGTGCTTCGCCCGCTAC
CCCGACCACATGAAGCAGCACGACTTCTTCAAGTCCGCCATGCCCGAAGGCTACGTCCAGGAGCGCACCA
TCTTCTTCAAGGACGACGGCAACTACAAGACCCGCGCCGAGGTGAAGTTCGAGGGCGACACCCTGGTGAA
CCGCATCGAGCTGAAGGGCATCGACTTCAAGGAGGACGGCAACATCCTGGGGCACAAGCTGGAGTACAAC
TACAACAGCCACAACGTCTATATCACCGCCGACAAGCAGAAGAACGGCATCAAGGCCAACTTCAAGATCC
GCCACAACATCGAGGACGGCGGCGTGCAGCTCGCCGACCACTACCAGCAGAACACCCCCATCGGCGACGG
CCCCGTGCTGCTGCCCGACAACCACTACCTGAGCTACCAGTCCAAGCTGAGCAAAGACCCCAACGAGAAG
CGCGATCACATGGTCCTGCTGGAGTTCGTGACCGCCGCCGGGATCACTCTCGGCATGGACGAGCTGTACA
AGTCCGGACTCAGATCTCGAGCTCAAGCTTCGAATTCGAGTGCTGGTGGTTTCTGGGAAAGGAACCTGCC
CTCTGTTTCTGGCCTGCTGAAGATCATTGGATTTTCCACATCAGTAACTGCCCTGGGGTTTGTGCTGTAC
AAATACAAGCTCCTGCCACGGTCTTGAGGATCCACCGGATCTAGATAACTGATCATAATCAGCCATACCA
CATTTGTAGAGGTTTTACTTGCTTTAAAAAACCTCCCACACCTCCCCCTGAACCTGAAACATAAAATGAA
TGCAATTGTTGTTGTTAACTTGTTTATTGCAGCTTATAATGGTTACAAATAAAGCAATAGCATCACAAAT
TTCACAAATAAAGCATTTTTTTCACTGCATTCTAGTTGTGGTTTGTCCAAACTCATCAATGTATCTTAAG
GCGTAAATTGTAAGCGTTAATATTTTGTTAAAATTCGCGTTAAATTTTTGTTAAATCAGCTCATTTTTTA
ACCAATAGGCCGAAATCGGCAAAATCCCTTATAAATCAAAAGAATAGACCGAGATAGGGT
[37 nt withheld, positions 2581-2617]
AAAGAACGTGGACTCCAACGTCAAAGG
[49 nt withheld, positions 2645-2693]
T
[91 nt withheld, positions 2695-2785]
G
[124 nt withheld, positions 2787-2910]
CAGGTGGCACTTTTCGGGGAAATGTGCGCGGAACCCCTATTTGTTTATTTTTCTAAATACATTCAAATAT
GTATCCGCTCATGAGACAATAACCCTGATAAATGCTTCAATAATATTGAAAAAGGAAGAGTCCTGAGGCG
GAAAGAACCAGCTGTGGAATGTGTGTCAGTTAGGGTGTGGAAAGTCCCCAGGCTCCCCAGCAGGCAGAAG
TATGCAAAGCATGCATCTCAATTAGTCAGCAACCAGGTGTGGAAAGTCCCCAGGCTCCCCAGCAGGCAGA
AGTATGCAAAGCATGCATCTCAATTAGTCAGCAACCATAGTCCCGCCCCTAACTCCGCCCATCCCGCCCC
TAACTCCGCCCAGTTCCGCCCATTCTCCGCCCCATGGCTGACTAATTTTTTTTATTTATGCAGAGGCCGA
GGCCGCCTCGGCCTCTGAGCTATTCCAGAAGTAGTGAGGAGGCTTTTTTGGAGGCCTAGGCTTTTGCAAA
GATCGATCAAGAGACAGGATGAGGATCGTTTCGCATGATTGAACAAGATGGATTGCACGCAGGTTCTCCG
GCCGCTTGGGTGGAGAGGCTATTCGGCTATGACTGGGCACAACAGACAATCGGCTGCTCTGATGCCGCCG
TGTTCCGGCTGTCAGCGCAGGGGCGCCCGGTTCTTTTTGTCAAGACCGACCTGTCCGGTGCCCTGAATGA
ACTGCAAGACGAGGCAGCGCGGCTATCGTGGCTGGCCACGACGGGCGTTCCTTGCGCAGCTGTGCTCGAC
GTTGTCACTGAAGCGGGAAGGGACTGGCTGCTATTGGGCGAAGTGCCGGGGCAGGATCTCCTGTCATCTC
ACCTTGCTCCTGCCGAGAAAGTATCCATCATGGCTGATGCAATGCGGCGGCTGCATACGCTTGATCCGGC
TACCTGCCCATTCGACCACCAAGCGAAACATCGCATCGAGCGAGCACGTACTCGGATGGAAGCCGGTCTT
GTCGATCAGGATGATCTGGACGAAGAGCATCAGGGGCTCGCGCCAGCCGAACTGTTCGCCAGGCTCAAGG
CGAGCATGCCCGACGGCGAGGATCTCGTCGTGACCCATGGCGATGCCTGCTTGCCGAATATCATGGTGGA
AAATGGCCGCTTTTCTGGATTCATCGACTGTGGCCGGCTGGGTGTGGCGGACCGCTATCAGGACATAGCG
TTGGCTACCCGTGATATTGCTGAAGAGCTTGGCGGCGAATGGGCTGACCGCTTCCTCGTGCTTTACGGTA
TCGCCGCTCCCGATTCGCAGCGCATCGCCTTCTATCGCCTTCTTGACGAGTTCTTCTGAGCGGGACTCTG
GGGTTCGAAATGACCGACCAAGCGACGCCCAACCTGCCATCACGAGATTTCGATTCCACCGCCGCCTTCT
ATGAAAGGTTGGGCTTCGGAATCGTTTTCCGGGACGCCGGCTGGATGATCCTCCAGCGCGGGGATCTCAT
GCTGGAGTTCTTCGCCCACCCTAGGGGGAGGCTAACTGAAACACGGAAGGAGACAATACCGGAAGGAACC
CGCGCTATGACGGCAATAAAAAGACAGAATAAAACGCACGGTGTTGGGTCGTTTGTTCATAAACGCGGGG
TTCGGTCCCAGGGCTGGCACTCTGTCGATACCCCACCGAGACCCCATTGGGGCCAATACGCCCGCGTTTC
TTCCTTTTCCCCACCCCACCCCCCAAGTTCGGGTGAAGGCCCAGGGCTCGCAGCCAACGTCGGGGCGGCA
GGCCCTGCCATAGCCTCAGGTTACTCATATATACTTTAGATTGATTTAAAACTTCATTTTTAATTTAAAA
GGATCTAGGTGAAGATCCTTTTTGATAATCTCATGACCAAAATCCCTTAACGTGAGTTTTCGTTCCACTG
AGCGTCAGACCCCGTAGAAAAGATCAAAGGATCTTC
Features (pLannotate 1.2.2; 15 found; start..end, strand, type, name):
      1..589     +  rep_origin     ori: high-copy-number ColE1/pMB1/pBR322/pUC origin of replication
    764..1067    +  enhancer       CMV enhancer: human cytomegalovirus immediate early enhancer
   1068..1271    +  promoter       CMV promoter: human cytomegalovirus (CMV) immediate early promoter
   1316..2032    +  CDS            mVenus: mVenus is a basic (constitutively fluorescent) yellow fluorescent protein published in 2006, derived from Aequorea victoria. It is reported to be a rapidly-maturing monomer with moderate acid sensitivity.
   2033..2067    +  misc_feature   MCS (fragment): multiple cloning site
   2081..2194    +  CDS            MAOA (fragment): AOFA_HUMAN - Experimental evidence at protein level: Swiss-Prot protein existence level 1. Catalyzes the oxidative deamination of biogenic and xenobiotic amines and has important functions in the metabolism of neuroactive and vasoactive amines in the central nervous system and peripheral tissues. MAOA preferentially oxidizes biogenic amines such as 5-hydroxytryptamine (5-HT), norepinephrine and epinephrine. From Homo sapiens (Human).
   2220..2304    +  CDS            large T antigen (fragment): large T antigen from SV40 (simian virus 40)
   2327..2448    +  polyA_signal   SV40 poly(A) signal: SV40 polyadenylation signal
   2482..2910    -  rep_origin     f1 ori (sequence partly withheld): f1 bacteriophage origin of replication; arrow indicates direction of (+) strand synthesis
   2937..3041    +  promoter       AmpR promoter: bla
   3043..3400    +  promoter       SV40 promoter: SV40 enhancer and early promoter
   3435..4229    +  CDS            NeoR/KanR: aminoglycoside phosphotransferase from Tn5; aph(3')-II (or nptII); confers resistance to neomycin, kanamycin, and G418 (Geneticin®)
   4250..4402    +  CDS            ble (fragment): BLE_KLEPN - Experimental evidence at protein level: Swiss-Prot protein existence level 1. Binding protein with a strong affinity to the bleomycin family of antibiotics. Binds to CL990; an antimitotic-antibiotic compound. From Klebsiella pneumoniae.
   4461..4508    +  polyA_signal   HSV TK poly(A) signal: herpes simplex virus thymidine kinase polyadenylation signal (Cole and Stacy, 1985)
   4599..4615    -  polyA_signal   bGH poly(A) signal (fragment): bovine growth hormone polyadenylation signal
