[The description below was written by a language model from this plasmid's Addgene catalogue record and pLannotate feature annotations shown in this document.]
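Description:
Venus-MOA is a 4,836 bp mammalian expression plasmid built on the pVenus-C1 backbone, a C1-type fluorescent-protein fusion vector. It is propagated in E. coli from a high-copy ColE1/pUC-type origin and selected with kanamycin. Resistance comes from a single Tn5 aminoglycoside phosphotransferase (NeoR/KanR) gene placed behind tandem bacterial (bla-type) and SV40 early promoters and terminated by the HSV TK polyadenylation signal, so the same cassette can also give G418 resistance in mammalian cells. An f1 origin is present as well. The short ble, SV40 large T antigen and bGH poly(A) fragments called by the annotation software appear to be backbone remnants rather than functional parts.

The payload is a synthetic fusion driven by the CMV immediate-early enhancer and promoter and terminated by the SV40 poly(A) signal. A yellow fluorescent protein, annotated as mVenus, is encoded first. It is followed by a short stretch of residual multiple cloning site acting as a linker, and then by a roughly 114 bp fragment of human monoamine oxidase A (MAOA). The record does not say which part of MAOA this is. Its small size and position at the C-terminus of Venus are consistent with a membrane-targeting tail used to anchor the fluorescent protein, since monoamine oxidase is normally a mitochondrial outer membrane protein, but this is an inference. The associated publication concerns localization and tracking of membrane proteins in live cells by BRET, which suggests the construct serves as a compartment-anchored Venus acceptor, reporting the proximity of luciferase-tagged proteins to that membrane.
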