Addgene plasmid #234741: Venus-MOA
Depositing lab: Nevin Lambert. Publication: Sensitive and high resolution localization and tracking of membrane proteins in live cells with BRET. Lan TH, Liu Q, Li C, Wu G, Lambert NA. Traffic. 2012 Nov;13(11):1450-6. doi: 10.1111/j.1600-0854.2012.01401.x. Epub 2012 Aug 5. PubMed 22816793.
Backbone
  Vector backbone: pVenus-C1
  Vector type: Mammalian Expression
Growth in bacteria
  Bacterial resistance: Kanamycin, 50 μg/mL
  Growth temperature: 37°C
  Growth strain: DH5alpha
  Copy number: High Copy
Gene/Insert
  Gene/Insert name: Venus-MOA
  Species: Synthetic
  Promoter: CMV
  Cloning method: Ligation Independent Cloning
Terms and licenses: Academic/Nonprofit Terms; Industry Terms: Not Available to Industry
How to cite: Venus-MOA was a gift from Nevin Lambert (Addgene plasmid # 234741 ; http://n2t.net/addgene:234741 ; RRID:Addgene_234741)
